>Addgene plasmid #164262 | pMTP140 (pBAD322G_TniQ-Cascade(Tn6900)) | addgene full sequence | sequence record 322778 | Addgene NGS Result
GGTGCTCGCCGGAGACTGCGAGATCATAGATATAGATCTCACTACGCGGCTGCTCAAACTTGGGCAGAAC
GTAAGCCGCGAGAGCGCCAACAACCGCTTCTTGGTCGAAGGCAGCAAGCGCGATGAATGTCTTACTACGG
AGCAAGTTCCCGAGGTAATCGGAGTCCGGCTGATGTTGGGAGTAGGTGGCTACGTCTCCGAACTCACGAC
CGAAAAGATCAAGAGCAGCCCGCATGGATTTGACTTGGTCAGGGCCGAGCCTACATGTGCGAATGATGCC
CATACTTGAGCCACCTAACTTTGTTTTAGGGCGACTGCCCTGCTGCGTAACATCGTTGCTGCTGCGTAAC
ATCGTTGCTGCTCCATAACATCAAACATCGACCCACGGCGTAACGCGCTTGCTGCTTGGATGCCCGAGGC
ATAGACTGTACAAAAAAACAGTCATAACAAGCCATGAAAACCGCCACTGCGCCGTTACCACCGCTGCGTT
CGGTCAAGGTTCTGGACCAGTTGCGTGAGCGCATACGCTACTTGCATTACAGTTTACGAACCGAACAGGC
TTATGTCAATTCGAGCTCCATGACCAAAATCCCTTAACGTGAGTTTTCGTTCCACTGAGCGTCAGACCCC
GTAGAAAAGATCAAAGGATCTTCTTGAGATCCTTTTTTTCTGCGCGTAATCTGCTGCTTGCAAACAAAAA
AACCACCGCTACCAGCGGTGGTTTGTTTGCCGGATCAAGAGCTACCAACTCTTTTTCCGAAGGTAACTGG
CTTCAGCAGAGCGCAGATACCAAATACTGTCCTTCTAGTGTAGCCGTAGTTAGGCCACCACTTCAAGAAC
TCTGTAGCACCGCCTACATACCTCGCTCTGCTAATCCTGTTACCAGTGGCTGCTGCCAGTGGCGATAAGT
CGTGTCTTACCGGGTTGGACTCAAGACGATAGTTACCGGATAAGGCGCAGCGGTCGGGCTGAACGGGGGG
TTCGTGCACACAGCCCAGCTTGGAGCGAACGACCTACACCGAACTGAGATACCTACAGCGTGAGCTATGA
GAAAGCGCCACGCTTCCCGAAGGGAGAAAGGCGGACAGGTATCCGGTAAGCGGCAGGGTCGGAACAGGAG
AGCGCACGAGGGAGCTTCCAGGGGGAAACGCCTGGTATCTTTATAGTCCTGTCGGGTTTCGCCACCTCTG
ACTTGAGCGTCGATTTTTGTGATGCTCGTCAGGGGGGCGGAGCCTATGGAAAAACGCCAGCAACGCGGCC
TTTTTACGGTTCCTGGCCTTTTGCTGGCCTTTTGCTCACATGTTCTTTCCTGCGTTATCCCCTGATTCTG
TGGATAACCGTATTACCGCCTTTGAGTGAGCTGATACCGCTCGCCGCAGCCGAACGACCGAGCGCAGCGA
GTCAGTGAGCGAGGAAGCGGAAGAGCGCCTGATGCGGTATTTTCTCCTTACGCATCTGTGCGGTATTTCA
CACCGCATATGGTGCACTCTCAGTACAATCTGCTCTGATGCCGCATAGTTAAGCCAGTATACACTCCGCT
ATCGCTACGTGACTGGGTCATGGCTGCGCCCCGACACCCGCCAACACCCGCTGACGCGCCCTGACGGGCT
TGTCTGCTCCCGGCATCCGCTTACAGACAAGCTGTGACCGTCTCCGGGAGCTGCATGTGTCAGAGGTTTT
CACCGTCATCACCGAAACGCGCGAGGCAGCTGCGGTAAAGCTCATCAGCGTGGTCGTGAAGCGATTCACA
GATGTCTGCCTGTTCATCCGCGTCCAGCTCGTTGAGTTTCTCCAGAAGCGTTAATGTCTGGCTTCTGATA
AAGCGGGCCATGTTAAGGGCGGTTTTTTCCTGTTTGGTCACTGATGCCTCCGTGTAAGGGGGATTTCTGT
TCATGGGGGTAATGATACCGATGAAACGAGAGAGGATGCTCACGATACGGGTTACTGATGATGAACATGC
CCGGTTACTGGAACGTTGTGAGGGTAAACAACTGGCGGTATGGATGCGGCGGGACCAGAGAAAAATCACT
CAGGGTCAATGCCAGCTAGCAGCACGCCATAGTGACTGGCGATGCTGTCGGAATGGACGATATCCCGCAA
GAGGCCCGGCAGTACCGGCATAACCAAGCCTATGCCTACAGCATCCAGGGTGACGGTGCCGAGGATGACG
ATGAGCGCATTGTTAGATTTCATACACGGTGCCTGACTGCGTTAGCAATTTAACTGTGATAAACTACCGC
ATTAAAGCTAGCTTATCGATGCATAATGTGCCTGTCAAATGGACGAAGCAGGGATTCTGCAAACCCTATG
CTACTCCGTCAAGCCGTCAATTGTCTGATTCGTTACCAATTATGACAACTTGACGGCTACATCATTCACT
TTTTCTTCACAACCGGCACGGAACTCGCTCGGGCTGGCCCCGGTGCATTTTTTAAATACCCGCGAGAAAT
AGAGTTGATCGTCAAAACCAACATTGCGACCGACGGTGGCGATAGGCATCCGGGTGGTGCTCAAAAGCAG
CTTCGCCTGGCTGATACGTTGGTCCTCGCGCCAGCTTAAGACGCTAATCCCTAACTGCTGGCGGAAAAGA
TGTGACAGACGCGACGGCGACAAGCAAACATGCTGTGCGACGCTGGCGATATCAAAATTGCTGTCTGCCA
GGTGATCGCTGATGTACTGACAAGCCTCGCGTACCCGATTATCCATCGGTGGATGGAGCGACTCGTTAAT
CGCTTCCATGCGCCGCAGTAACAATTGCTCAAGCAGATTTATCGCCAGCAGCTCCGAATAGCGCCCTTCC
CCTTGCCCGGCGTTAATGATTTGCCCAAACAGGTCGCTGAAATGCGGCTGGTGCGCTTCATCCGGGCGAA
AGAACCCCGTATTGGCAAATATTGACGGCCAGTTAAGCCATTCATGCCAGTAGGCGCGCGGACGAAAGTA
AACCCACTGGTGATACCATTCGCGAGCCTCCGGATGACGACCGTAGTGATGAATCTCTCCTGGCGGGAAC
AGCAAAATATCACCCGGTCGGCAAACAAATTCTCGTCCCTGATTTTTCACCACCCCCTGACCGCGAATGG
TGAGATTGAGAATATAACCTTTCATTCCCAGCGGTCGGTCGATAAAAAAATCGAGATAACCGTTGGCCTC
AATCGGCGTTAAACCCGCCACCAGATGGGCATTAAACGAGTATCCCGGCAGCAGGGGATCATTTTGCGCT
TCAGCCATACTTTTCATACTCCCGCCATTCAGAGAAGAAACCAATTGTCCATATTGCATCAGACATTGCC
GTCACTGCGTCTTTTACTGGCTCTTCTCGCTAACCAAACCGGTAACCCCGCTTATTAAAAGCATTCTGTA
ACAAAGCGGGACCAAAGCCATGACAAAAACGCGTAACAAAAGTGTCTATAATCACGGCAGAAAAGTCCAC
ATTGATTATTTGCACGGCGTCACACTTTGCTATGCCATAGCATTTTTATCCATAAGATTAGCGGATCCTA
CCTGACGCTTTTTATCGCAACTCTCTACTGTTTCTCCATACCCGTTTTTTTGGGCTAGCAGGAGGAATTC
ACCATGCACCTTCTTGTACGCCCGGAACCGTTTGCGGACGAGGCTTTGGAATCATACTTCTTACGTTTGT
CACAGGAGAATGGATTTGAGCGCTACCGCATTTTCTCCGGCTCCGTACAAGATTGGCTTCATACAACAGA
TCACGCTGCCGCTGGCGCCTTCCCTCTTGAGCTGAGTCGTTTAAATATCTTTCACGCCTCTCGCAGTTCT
GGTTTGCGCGTCCGTGCTCTTCAATTGGTTGACCGTCTTACCGATGGCGCCCCCTTTCGCCTGCTTCAGC
TGGCATTATGTCATTCGGCAATTAGCTTCGGGAATCATTACAAGGCTGTTCATCGCAGTGGCGTGGATAT
CCCATTATCTTTCATTCGTGTCCACCAAATTCCTTGCTGCCCCGATTGCCTTCGCGAGAGCGCTTATGTA
CGCCAATGTTGGCATTTTAAACCGTACGTGGGATGCCATCGCCACGGGGGCCGCTTAATTTATTCATGTC
CAGCATGTGGGGAGTCTTTGAACTATTTAGCCTCAGAATCGATTAATCATTGCCAGTGCGGGTTCGACTT
ACGTACGGCCTCAACTGTTCCCGCACAGCCCGATGAAATTCAGTTGTCAGCCTTGGCCTACGGATGCTCG
TTCGAGTCTTCCAATCCGCTTCTTGCGATCGGCTCTTTATCGGCCCGTTTCGGAGCTTTATACTGGTATC
AGCAGCGTTACCTGTCGGATCACGAGGCTGTGCGTGACGATCGTGCTTTGACCAAGGCGATTGGTCACTT
TACCGCTTGGCCCGATGCTTTCTGGCGTGAATTGCAACAGATGGTAGACGACGCCTTAGTACGCCAAACT
AAGCCGTTGAACCATACTGACTTTGTAGACGTCTTTGGCTCGGTTGTTGCTGATTGTCGTCAGATTCCCA
TGCGCAACACGGGCCAAAATTTCATTTTAAAAAACTTGATCGGATTTCTTACAGATTTGGTGGCACGCCA
CCCTCAGTGTCGCGTAGCAAATGTCGGCGATCTTCTGCTGTCGGCAGTTGACGCGGCCACACTTCTTTCT
ACTTCGGTCGAGCAGGTACGTCGTCTGCATCACGAGGGGTTCTTACCCTTGTCTATCCGCCCTGCTAGTC
GCAATACCGTCTCTCCGCATCGCGCAGTCTTCCATTTACGCCACGTCGTCGAATTGCGTCAAGCACGCAT
GCAATCACATCATGATCACAGTTCAACCTATCTACCTGCATGGTGACCATCATGCACATCGAAGAGTTGT
TGGACATCGAAGACCATGGGGAGCGTGATCGCCAATTGCGCCGTTACCTGGCGCCATACTCTGCAGAGAT
CGGGGTCGATGGGGCCGAAAAGATGGCTTTAGTGGTCCTTTTGAATCTTACTCTGAAGCGCGACCGTGTT
GAGAGCTTATGTGACGAGGGTCTGGCTCGTCAGTTACTGTCTGATGAAGGGCATATCACAAACTGCCTGC
ACACGGTTCGTTGGTTGCACACACACAACTTAAAGTACCCGGATGCTCGTGTCTCAGGCGAGCGTTTAAT
TATTAACGCTCCGCCATTGATCCCGGGTGTAATCTCATCGGCAGGCTTACCGATGCGCATGGGGTGGGCC
CATGACTCAAGCGATATCAACTTAGCCAAGCTGTTCGGAACAAGTTTTCGCTATCGCGATGACTCAACAA
ATTTAGCACTTCAGCTTGTGGCGCGTAGCAAAACTTGGGAACAAGCCTTAATTGGACTGGGACTGACTCA
GCAGCAATTGGATATCTGGTGTCAACTTTTGGCATCTAATCTTGAAAATAACACATTTCCCACTGTTGTG
TCCCCCTTTTCCAAACAGGTGCGCTTCTTGTATCAGGGTAACTATTGCGTGGTTACGCCCGTCGTCTCTC
ACGCCCTTCTTGCGCAATTGCAAAATGTGGTTCACGAAAAGAAGTTACAGTGTACGTACATTCACCATGA
CCACCCCGCCTCAGTTGGCAGTTTAGTGGGGGCCTTGGGTGGTAAAGTCGCTGTATTAGATTACCCGCCC
CCAGTTTCCCCGGATAAAGCTCGTAGCTTTAGCCAGGCCCGCAAACATCGCTTGGCGAATGGTCAGAGCC
TGTTTGATCGTTCCGTGTTTAACGACCATGTATTCATCGACGCGTTAAAACATGTGATTAGTCGCCCCGG
ATTAACTCGCAAACAACAACGTCAATTACGCCTTTCCGCATTGCGTTACCTTCGTCGCCAGTTGGCCATT
TGGTTAGGCCCCATTATTGAGTGGCGTGATGAGATTGTTTCTAGCGGTCGTGGAGAACCAGGAAATCTGC
CATCAGGAGGATTAGAGCTTGAGCTGATTACCCAACCAAAGAAGATGTTACCTGAGCTGATGCTTCAGGT
TGCAGGGCGTTTTCATTTAGAGCTTCAGAACCACAGTGCAGGACGCCGCTTCGCCTTCCATCCGGCGTTA
ATGGCTCCTATCAAATCTCAAATTCTTTGGCTGCTTCGCCAATTGGCCGACGATGAAGAAAAGGATGAAC
CTCACCCCCCCACCAGTTGCTATTATTTACACCTTTCAGGGTTGACTGTGTATGACGCTTCAGCATTGGC
GAACCCGTACCTGTGTGGAATCCCATCTTTGAGCGCTCTGGCTGGTTTCTGTCATGACTATGAGCGTCGC
TTACAGTCCTTAATCGGGCAGAGCGTATATTTCCGTGGGTTGGCGTGGTACTTGGGGCGCTACTCCCTTG
TTACCGGCAAGCATTTACCCGAACCGTCGAAATCAGCTGACCCTAAGTCTGTTTCAGCGATTCGCCGCCC
AGGCTTGTTGGATGGGCGTTACTGCGACCTGGGAATGGACCTTATTATCGAAGTTCACATTCCCACCGGC
GGATCGTTGCCGTTCACGACATGTCTGGACTTATTGCGTGTAGCCCTGCCTGCACGTTTCGCTGGCGGCT
GCCTTCATCCCCCGTCCTTGTACGAGGAATATAATTGGTGCACTGTCTACCAAGACAAGAGTACGCTGTT
TACAGTCCTGTCACGTCTTCCGCGCTACGGCTGTTGGATTTACCCCAGTGATGCAGACTTGCGCAGCTTT
GAAGAGCTGTCAGAAGCGTTAGCCTTGGACCGTCGCTTACGTCCGGTTGCTACAGGCTTTGTGTTTTTAG
AAGAACCCGTGGAACGTGCAGGATCGATCGAAGGCCAACACGTTTATGCCGAAAGTGCGATCGGAACTGC
CTTGTGCATTAATCCAGTGGAGATGCGTCTGGCTGGTAAAAAGCGCTTCTTCGGCGCAGGTTTTTGGCAG
TTGAACGACGCTAAAGGTGCCATCCTGATGAATGGTTCAGCAAACACGGGGTAAATGCATGGAATTATGT
ACTCACTTGTCATATTCCCGCAGCCTGTCACCCGGAAAGGCCGTCTTCTTCTACAAAACGGCCGAGTCAG
ACTTCGTCCCCTTACGTATCGAGGTTGCTAAGATCTCCGGACAAAAATGTGGCTATACAGAAGGTTTTGA
TGCAAATTTGAAGCCAAAAAACATTGAGCGCTACGAGTTGGCGTACAGTAACCCCCAAACTATCGAGGCT
TGTTACGTCCCGCCGAACGTAGATGAACTGTATTGCCGTTTCTCGCTTCGCGTCGAAGCTAATTCCATGC
GTCCCTATGTTTGTAGTAATCCAGATGTACTTCGTGTGATGATTGGCCTGGCGCAGGCCTACCAGCGTCT
GGGAGGCTACAACGAATTAGCTCGCCGTTATAGCGCGAATGTATTACGTGGAATTTGGTTATGGCGCAAC
CAATATACTCAGGGGACCAAAATTGAAATCAAAACATCATTGGGTTCTACCTATCACATCCCAGACGCTC
GCCGCCTTTCTTGGTCGGGCGACTGGCCTGAACTGGAACAAAAGCAACTTGAGCAGTTGACCTCAGAGAT
GGCGAAAGCTCTTTCGCAGCCTGACATCTTTTGGTTTGCGGACGTTACCGCGTCACTGAAGACGGGTTTT
TGCCAGGAAATCTTTCCTTCACAAAAATTTACAGAGCGTCCTGATGATCACTCCGTTGCCTCCCGCCAGC
TTGCCACCGTGGAATGTTCAGATGGACAACTGGCAGCCTGCATCAACCCGCAGAAGATCGGCGCGGCTTT
GCAAAAGATCGATGACTGGTGGGCGAATGACGCGGATCTGCCTCTGCGTGTCCACGAATACGGGGCTAAT
CATGAAGCATTAACAGCGTTACGCCACCCTGCAACGGGTCAAGATTTCTACCACCTTCTTACTAAGGCCG
AACAATTTGTGACGGTGCTTGAATCCTCTGAAGGAGGGGGCGTTGAGCTGCCGGGAGAGGTACACTATTT
GATGGCAGTGTTGGTGAAGGGTGGATTGTTTCAGAAAGGGAAGGGGAGATGACCGAAAATCGCTACTTTT
TCGCCATCCGTTATTTGAGTGACGATGTGGACTGTGGTCTTTTAGCTGGACGTTGCATTTCGATTCTTCA
TGGGTTTCGCCAAGCGCACCCTGGCATTCAAATCGGTGTCGCTTTCCCCGAATGGAGTGATCGCGACCTG
GGTCGTAGCATCGCTTTTGTTTCGACGAACAAGAGTCTGTTAGAACGTTTCCGTGAGCGTTCCTACTTTC
AGGTCATGCAGGCGGACAATTTCTTCGCGCTGTCTTTGGTACTGGAAGTCCCCGATACTTGTCAGAACGT
TCGCTTTATCCGTAATCAAAACTTAGCCAAGTTGTTCGTCGGCGAACGCCGTCGTCGTTTGGCGCGTGCC
AAGCGCCGCGCTAAGGCCCGCGGTGAAGCCTTCCAACCCCATATGCCTGATGAGACAAAAGTAGTTGGTG
TCTTCCACTCCGTATTCATGCAATCAGCAAGCTCTGGTCAGTCTTACATCCTGCATATTCAGAAACATCG
TTATGAGCGTTCGGAGGATTCGGGTTACTCGAGTTATGGCTTAGCAAGTAACGACTTATATACAGGTTAT
GTCCCAGATCTTGGTGCAATCTTCTCTACGCTGTTTTAAGCTTGGCTGTTTTGGCGGATGAGAGAAGATT
TTCAGCCTGATACAGATTAAATCAGAACGCAGAAGCGGTCTGATAAAACAGAATTTGCCTGGCGGCAGTA
GCGCGGTGGTCCCACCTGACCCCATGCCGAACTCAGAAGTGAAACGCCGTAGCGCCGATGGTAGTGTGGG
GTCTCCCCATGCGAGAGTAGGGAACTGCCAGGCATCAAATAAAACGAAAGGCTCAGTCGAAAGACTGGGC
CTTTCGTTTTATCTGTTGTTTGTCGGTGAACGCTCTCCTGAGTAGGACAAATCCGCCGGGAGCGGATTTG
AACGTTGCGAAGCAACGGCCCGGAGGGTGGCGGGCAGGACGCCCGCCATAAACTGCCAGGCATCAAATTA
AGCAGAAGGCCATCCTGACGGATGGCCTTTTTGCGTTTCTACAAACTCTTTTGTTTATTTTTCTAAATAC
ATTCAAATATGTATCCGCTCATGGAGCTCGAATTGGCCGCGGCGTTGTGACAATTTACCGAACAACTCCG
CGGCCGGGAAGCCGATCTCGGCTTGAACGAATTGTTAGGTGGCGGTACTTGGGTCGATATCAAAGTGCAT
CACTTCTTCCCGTATGCCCAACTTTGTATAGAGAGCCACTGCGGGATCGTCACCGTAATCTGCTTGCACG
TAGATCACATAAGCACCAAGCGCGTTGGCCTCATGCTTGAGGAGATTGATGAGCGCGGTGGCAATGCCCT
GCCTCC
Features (pLannotate 1.2.2; 13 found; start..end, strand, type, name):
    541..569     -  promoter       Pc promoter: intI1 (promoter lies within the coding sequence); class 1 integron promoter
    654..1242    +  rep_origin     ori: high-copy-number ColE1/pMB1/pBR322/pUC origin of replication
   1428..1568    -  misc_feature   bom: basis of mobility region from pBR322
   1670..1861    -  CDS            rop: Rop protein, which maintains plasmids at low copy number; rop
   1902..2012    +  CDS            mbeC (fragment): MBEC_ECOLX - Experimental evidence at protein level: Swiss-Prot protein existence level 1. Required for efficient mobilization of ColE1 plasmid and is thus essential to promote the specific transfer of the plasmid during conjugation. Probably functions by inducing DNA bending, helping the MbeA relaxase to melt the DNA around the nic site and cleave the phosphodiester bond. Binds specifically double-stranded DNA (dsDNA) containing the ColE1 oriT but does not recognize the inverted repeat (IR). From Escherichia coli.
   2045..2193    -  CDS            TcR (fragment): tetracycline efflux protein; tet; confers resistance to tetracycline
   2350..3228    -  CDS            araC: L-arabinose regulatory protein; araC
   3255..3539    +  promoter       araBAD promoter: araBAD; promoter of the L-arabinose operon of E. coli; the araC regulatory gene is transcribed in the opposite direction (Guzman et al., 1995)
   8667..8782    +  ncRNA          5S rRNA: Accession: RF00001 - 5S ribosomal RNA
   8786..8872    +  terminator     rrnB T1 terminator: Escherichia coli rrnB; transcription terminator T1 from the E. coli rrnB gene
   8964..8991    +  terminator     rrnB T2 terminator: transcription terminator T2 from the E. coli rrnB gene
   9010..9053    +  promoter       AmpR promoter (fragment): bla
   9135..352     -  CDS            GmR (across the origin): gentamycin acetyltransferase; aacC1; confers resistance to gentamycin
