[The description below was written by a language model from this plasmid's Addgene catalogue record and pLannotate feature annotations shown in this document.]
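Description:
pMTP140 is a bacterial expression plasmid built on pBAD322G, an arabinose-inducible E. coli vector with pBR322-type copy control. It replicates from a ColE1/pMB1-family origin. The adjacent rop gene keeps the plasmid at low copy number, in line with the catalogue entry, and the pBR322 bom region is also present. Selection is by gentamicin through the aacC1 acetyltransferase gene, which spans the numbering origin of the sequence record and lies next to a class 1 integron Pc promoter. Short fragments of a tetracycline resistance gene, mbeC and the bla promoter are annotated as well, and appear to be backbone remnants rather than functional parts.

The payload is a roughly 5 kb codon-optimized operon encoding TniQ, the Cas8/5 fusion, Cas7 and Cas6 from the Tn6900 element carried on plasmid pS44-1 of Aeromonas salmonicida S44, inserted by Gibson assembly. The automated feature table does not annotate these coding sequences. However, the large unannotated interval between the araBAD promoter and the rrnB region matches the position and size expected for the operon. Transcription is driven by the araBAD promoter under control of the divergently encoded AraC regulator, so expression is induced by L-arabinose. It ends at the rrnB T1 and T2 terminators, which follow a 5S rRNA segment.

The plasmid supplies the TniQ–Cascade proteins of a Tn7-like CRISPR-associated transposon, the components generally responsible for guide RNA–directed target recognition. No CRISPR array or other transposition genes are listed, so a guide RNA and the remaining transposition components would presumably come from other constructs. The associated publication concerns how guide RNA categories determine target site choice in these elements.
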