Addgene plasmid #164262: pMTP140 (pBAD322G_TniQ-Cascade(Tn6900))
Purpose: Vector expressing the TniQ, Cas8/5, Cas7, and Cas6 proteins from the Tn6900 element with an arabinose promoter.
Depositing lab: Joseph Peters. Depositing organization: Cornell University. Publication: Guide RNA Categorization Enables Target Site Choice in Tn7-CRISPR-Cas Transposons. Petassi MT, Hsieh SC, Peters JE. Cell. 2020 Nov 30. pii: S0092-8674(20)31464-1. doi: 10.1016/j.cell.2020.11.005. PubMed 33271061.
Backbone
  Vector backbone: pBAD322G
  Backbone size w/o insert (bp): 4357
  Total vector size (bp): 9320
  Vector type: Bacterial Expression
Growth in bacteria
  Bacterial resistance: Gentamicin, 10 μg/mL
  Growth temperature: 37°C
  Growth strain: DH5alpha
  Copy number: Low Copy
Gene/Insert
  Gene/Insert name: Codon-optimized tniQ-cas8/5-cas7-cas6 operon from Tn6900 from A. salmonicida S44 pS44-1
  Species: Aeromonas salmonicida
  Insert size (bp): 5006
  GenBank ID: NZ_CP022176.1 DQ119284.1
  Cloning method: Gibson Cloning
  Sequencing primers: 5′ GTAACAAAGCGGGACCAAAG
Terms and licenses: Academic/Nonprofit Terms; Industry Terms: Not Available to Industry
Depositor comments: Reference for vector backbone. Cronan, J. E. (2006). A family of arabinose-inducible Escherichia coli expression vectors having pBR322 copy control. Plasmid, 55(2), 152–157. http://doi.org/10.1016/j.plasmid.2005.07.001
How to cite: pMTP140 (pBAD322G_TniQ-Cascade(Tn6900)) was a gift from Joseph Peters (Addgene plasmid # 164262 ; http://n2t.net/addgene:164262 ; RRID:Addgene_164262)
